>Addgene plasmid #80121 | pCMV-EPN-07 (1wa3) | addgene partial sequence | sequence record 162075 | CMV-F 5'-CGCAAATGGGCGGTAGGCGTG-3'
CAGAGCTCTCTGGCTACTAGAGAACCCACTGCTTACTGGCTTATCGAAATTAATACGACTCACTATAGGG
AGACCCAAGCTGGCTAGCGTTTAAACGGGCCCTCTAGAATTATCGATCCGGAGGTACCATGGGTTGTATC
AAGAGCAAGCGCAAGGATAATTTGAACGGTTCTAAATCTGGCTCCGGCTCTGACTCTGGTAGCAAGATCG
AAGAGCTGTTCAAGAAACACAAGATCGTTGCCGTGCTGCGTGCCAATAGTGTGGAAGAAGCGAAAGAAAA
AGCGCTGGCGGTTTTCGAAGGCGGCGTTCATCTGATTGAAATTACCTTTACCGTGCCGGATGCGGATACC
GTGATTAAGGAACTGAGCTTTCTGAAGGAAAAAGGCGCGATTATTGGTGCGGGCACCGTGACCAGCGTGG
AGCAGTGCCGTAAAGCGGTGGAAAGTGGCGCCGAATTCATTGTGAGTCCGCACCTGGACGAGGAAATTAG
CCAATTTTGCAAGGAGAAGGGTGTGTTCTATATGCCAGGCGTTATGACCCCGACCGAACTGGTGAAAGCC
ATGAAACTGGGCCATACCATCTTAAAACTGTTTCCGGGTGAGGTGGTGGGTCCGCAGTTTGTTAAAGCGA
TGAAAGGTCCGTTTCCGAATGTGAAATTTGTGCCAACCGGCGGTGTTAATCTGGACAATGTGTGCGAATG
GTTCAAAGCGGGCGTGCTGGCCGTGGGCGTGGGCAGCGCGTTAGTGAAAGGCACCCCGGATGAAGTGCGT
GAAAAGGCCAAGGCGTTCGTTGAGAAGATTCGTGGCTGCACCGAACAGAAACTGATTAGCGAAGAAGATC
TGCAGTCTCGTCCGGAACCGACCGCACCGCCGGAAGAATCTTTCCGTTCTGGTGTTGAAACCACCACGCC
ACCGCAAAAACAGGAGCCGATCGACAAAGAACTGTACCCGCTGACCTCTCTGCGTTCTCTGTTCGGTAAC
GACCCGTCTTCTCAGTGACTCGAGAAGCT
