>Addgene plasmid #80121 | pCMV-EPN-07 (1wa3) | addgene partial sequence | sequence record 162077 | Bglob-pA-R 5'-ttttggcagagggaaaaaga-3'
GAAGACGGGTCGTTACCGAACAGAGAACGCAGAGAGGTCAGCGGGTACAGTTCTTTGTCGATCGGCTCCT
GTTTTTGCGGTGGCGTGGTGGTTTCAACACCAGAACGGAAAGATTCTTCCGGCGGTGCGGTCGGTTCCGG
ACGAGACTGCAGATCTTCTTCGCTAATCAGTTTCTGTTCGGTGCAGCCACGAATCTTCTCAACGAACGCC
TTGGCCTTTTCACGCACTTCATCCGGGGTGCCTTTCACTAACGCGCTGCCCACGCCCACGGCCAGCACGC
CCGCTTTGAACCATTCGCACACATTGTCCAGATTAACACCGCCGGTTGGCACAAATTTCACATTCGGAAA
CGGACCTTTCATCGCTTTAACAAACTGCGGACCCACCACCTCACCCGGAAACAGTTTTAAGATGGTATGG
CCCAGTTTCATGGCTTTCACCAGTTCGGTCGGGGTCATAACGCCTGGCATATAGAACACACCCTTCTCCT
TGCAAAATTGGCTAATTTCCTCGTCCAGGTGCGGACTCACAATGAATTCGGCGCCACTTTCCACCGCTTT
ACGGCACTGCTCCACGCTGGTCACGGTGCCCGCACCAATAATCGCGCCTTTTTCCTTCAGAAAGCTCAGT
TCCTTAATCACGGTATCCGCATCCGGCACGGTAAAGGTAATTTCAATCAGATGAACGCCGCCTTCGAAAA
CCGCCAGCGCTTTTTCTTTCGCTTCTTCCACACTATTGGCACGCAGCACGGCAACGATCTTGTGTTTCTT
GAACAGCTCTTCGATCTTGCTACCAGAGTCAGAGCCGGAGCCAGATTTAGAACCGTTCAAATTATCCTTG
CGCTTGCTCTTGATACAACCCATGGTACCTCCGGATCGATAATTCTAGAGGGCCCGTTTAAACGCTAGCC
AG
