>Addgene plasmid #80121 | pCMV-EPN-07 (1wa3) | depositor partial sequence | sequence record 162597 | EPN-07 (1wa3)
CTAGAATTATCGATCCGGAGGTACCATGGGTTGTATCAAGAGCAAGCGCAAGGATAATTTGAACGGTTCT
AAATCTGGCTCCGGCTCTGACTCTGGTAGCAAGATCGAAGAGCTGTTCAAGAAACACAAGATCGTTGCCG
TGCTGCGTGCCAATAGTGTGGAAGAAGCGAAAGAAAAAGCGCTGGCGGTTTTCGAAGGCGGCGTTCATCT
GATTGAAATTACCTTTACCGTGCCGGATGCGGATACCGTGATTAAGGAACTGAGCTTTCTGAAGGAAAAA
GGCGCGATTATTGGTGCGGGCACCGTGACCAGCGTGGAGCAGTGCCGTAAAGCGGTGGAAAGTGGCGCCG
AATTCATTGTGAGTCCGCACCTGGACGAGGAAATTAGCCAATTTTGCAAGGAGAAGGGTGTGTTCTATAT
GCCAGGCGTTATGACCCCGACCGAACTGGTGAAAGCCATGAAACTGGGCCATACCATCTTAAAACTGTTT
CCGGGTGAGGTGGTGGGTCCGCAGTTTGTTAAAGCGATGAAAGGTCCGTTTCCGAATGTGAAATTTGTGC
CAACCGGCGGTGTTAATCTGGACAATGTGTGCGAATGGTTCAAAGCGGGCGTGCTGGCCGTGGGCGTGGG
CAGCGCGTTAGTGAAAGGCACCCCGGATGAAGTGCGTGAAAAGGCCAAGGCGTTCGTTGAGAAGATTCGT
GGCTGCACCGAACAGAAACTGATTAGCGAAGAAGATCTGCAGTCTCGTCCGGAACCGACCGCACCGCCGG
AAGAATCTTTCCGTTCTGGTGTTGAAACCACCACGCCACCGCAAAAACAGGAGCCGATCGACAAAGAACT
GTACCCGCTGACCTCTCTGCGTTCTCTGTTCGGTAACGACCCGTCTTCTCAGTGACTCGAGAAGCTTGCT
AGCAGATCTT
