[The description below was written by a language model from this plasmid's Addgene catalogue record.]
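Description:
pCMV-EPN-07 (1wa3) is a mammalian expression plasmid built on a pCMV backbone of about 5.4 kb, with the insert cloned between the KpnI and XhoI sites. It is propagated in E. coli as a high-copy plasmid under ampicillin selection, and it carries a neomycin resistance marker that allows G418 selection of transfected mammalian cells. The backbone name implies that expression is driven by a cytomegalovirus promoter. No feature table is provided, however, so the exact promoter, polyadenylation signal and origins of replication are not documented in the record.

The insert, EPN-07 (1wa3), encodes a modular fusion protein described as Palm1-12GS-I3-01-myc-Late1. Read from the N-terminus, the element names suggest a palmitoylation-type membrane-targeting signal (Palm1), a 12-residue glycine/serine flexible linker, the I3-01 self-assembling nanocage subunit, a myc epitope tag for detection, and a C-terminal late-domain motif (Late1). Late domains are generally short viral-type sequences that recruit the cellular ESCRT machinery for membrane budding. The "1wa3" designation appears to refer to a structural scaffold related to I3-01; the record does not say whether this construct carries the assembling design or a variant of it.

The associated work concerns designed proteins that induce formation of nanocage-containing extracellular vesicles. The combination of membrane binding, self-assembly and ESCRT recruitment in one polypeptide fits that purpose, namely testing which functional modules allow protein nanocages to be released from mammalian cells inside vesicles. The species origin of the individual elements is not stated.
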