Addgene plasmid #80121: pCMV-EPN-07 (1wa3)
Purpose: Palm1-12GS-I3-01-myc-Late1 (1wa3)
Depositing lab: Neil King. Depositing organization: University of Washington. Publication: Designed proteins induce the formation of nanocage-containing extracellular vesicles. Votteler J, Ogohara C, Yi S, Hsia Y, Nattermann U, Belnap DM, King NP, Sundquist WI. Nature. 2016 Dec 8;540(7632):292-295. doi: 10.1038/nature20607. Epub 2016 Nov 30. PubMed 27919066.
Backbone
  Vector backbone: pCMV
  Backbone size w/o insert (bp): 5443
  Modifications to backbone: Inserts were cloned into the Kpn1 and Xho1 sites
  Vector type: Mammalian Expression, Bacterial Expression
  Selectable markers: Neomycin (select with G418)
Growth in bacteria
  Bacterial resistance: Ampicillin, 100 μg/mL
  Growth temperature: 37°C
  Growth strain: DH5alpha
  Copy number: High Copy
Gene/Insert
  Gene/Insert name: EPN-07 (1wa3)
Terms and licenses: Academic/Nonprofit Terms; Industry Terms: Not Available to Industry
How to cite: pCMV-EPN-07 (1wa3) was a gift from Neil King (Addgene plasmid # 80121 ; http://n2t.net/addgene:80121 ; RRID:Addgene_80121)
